Addgene plasmid #31282: pMC1SG5
Depositing lab: Aziz Sancar. Depositing organization: University of North Carolina at Chapel Hill. Publication: Biochemical analysis of the canonical model for the mammalian circadian clock. Ye R, Selby CP, Ozturk N, Annayev Y, Sancar A. J Biol Chem. 2011 Jul 22;286(29):25891-902. doi: 10.1074/jbc.M111.254680. Epub 2011 May 25. PubMed 21613214.
Backbone
  Vector backbone: pSG5
  Backbone size w/o insert (bp): 4100
  Vector type: Mammalian Expression
Growth in bacteria
  Bacterial resistance: Ampicillin, 100 μg/mL
  Growth temperature: 37°C
  Growth strain: DH5alpha
  Copy number: High Copy
Gene/Insert
  Gene/Insert name: Cry1
  Species: M. musculus (mouse)
  Insert size (bp): 1896
  Entrez Gene: Cry1 (a.k.a. Phll1)
  Tag / fusion protein: Flag (C terminal on insert); Myc (C terminal on insert); His (C terminal on insert)
  Cloning method: Restriction Enzyme; 5′ cloning site BamHI (destroyed during cloning); 3′ cloning site BmaHI (destroyed during cloning)
  Sequencing primers: 5′ N/A
Terms and licenses: Academic/Nonprofit Terms; Industry Terms: Not Available to Industry
How to cite: pMC1SG5 was a gift from Aziz Sancar (Addgene plasmid # 31282 ; http://n2t.net/addgene:31282 ; RRID:Addgene_31282)
