[The description below was written by a language model from this plasmid's Addgene catalogue record.]
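Description:
pMC1SG5 is a mammalian expression plasmid built on the pSG5 backbone (about 4.1 kb without insert) that carries the mouse Cry1 gene, encoding cryptochrome 1, a core repressor component of the mammalian circadian clock. The insert is about 1.9 kb and was placed into the vector by restriction cloning at a BamHI site, with the sites at both junctions destroyed in the process, so the insert cannot be released again with that enzyme. The plasmid is maintained in E. coli as a high-copy replicon under ampicillin selection. No mammalian selection marker is recorded.

The Cry1 coding sequence is fused at its C terminus to Flag, Myc and His tags. The two epitope tags allow detection by immunoblotting and immunoprecipitation with standard antibodies. The polyhistidine tag permits metal-affinity capture, so the combination suits sequential purification or pull-down of CRY1 and its partners from transfected cells. The record does not list the promoter or other regulatory elements, and no feature table is provided. The pSG5 backbone is generally known to drive expression from the SV40 early promoter with a β-globin intron and an SV40 polyadenylation signal, and to include a T7 promoter for in vitro transcription, but these parts are not confirmed here for this construct.

The associated publication is a biochemical analysis of the canonical model of the mammalian circadian clock, which fits use of this plasmid for transient expression of tagged mouse CRY1 in cultured mammalian cells. Likely applications are studies of its interactions with other clock proteins and its role in transcriptional repression.
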