>Addgene plasmid #31282 | pMC1SG5 | addgene partial sequence | sequence record 36417 | SV40pA-R 5'-GAAATTTGTGATGCTATTGC-3'
TATAAGCTGCATAACAGTTCTGCTTTATAAGATCTGGATCAATGATGATGATGATGATGGTCGACGGCGC
TATTCAGATCCTCTTCTGAGATGAGTTTTTGTTCTAGAAACTTGTCGTCATCGTCTTTGTAGTCCATGGC
GGCCGCGTTACTGCTCTGCCGCTGGACTTTGGGGCCGACACTCTGGGCATCCTCTTCCTGACTAGGACGC
TTCCCACTGCTGAGGCCGGTGCCCGCGGAGCTTCTCCCTTGCTTGAGTGAGTGAGTCTGCTGACTGTCCC
CGTGAGCATAGTGTAAAATACCACTTCCTTGAGAGCAATTTCCACCGCTACAGCTCGGGACGTTCTCTCC
AGGAGCATAGCCCATGAGCCCTCCATTCCCGCTGCTGCTACAACTCGGGACATTCTCTCCAGGAGCATAG
CCCATGAGCCCTCCATTCCCATTAGAGTTAGAAGGGACCGAGGCGAGAAGACCTAGCCCTCTGTACCGGG
AAAGCTGCTGATAGATCTGCTTCATTCTTTCAATATTCAGTCTGCTTGCCTCAGCATGGTTCACCATCGG
TTTGGGGTAATTAACTCCTATCAAACACTTGGCAACCTTCTGGATGCCTTCTGGTGCATTCCAAGGATCG
TAGATATATTTTGCAGGGAAGCCTCTTAGGACAGGTAAATAACGCCTAATATAGTCTCCATTGGGATCTG
TCCTCCTACCAAAACCCACAGGGCAGTAGCAGTGAAAAAATTGCTGAAAAAAGGAACTGCAGGACAGCCA
CATCCAACTTCCAGCATTTATGCTCCAATCTGCATCAAGCAGTAACTCTTCAAAGACCTTCATCCCTTCT
TCCCAGCTGATCCACAGGTCACCACGAGTCAGGAAACAGGCAACCGCGTGTCTGGCTAAATGGTGGATCC
AGCCCTCCTGACGAAGCTGAGTCATGATGGCGTCAATCC
